Addgene plasmid #138476: pHLS-EF1a-FKBP12-Gag(HIV)
Purpose: Expresses FKBP12 fused Gag for packaging FRB-SpCas9 into NanoMEDIC particle.
Depositing lab: Akitsu Hotta. Depositing organization: Kyoto University, Center for iPS Cell Research and Application. Publication: Extracellular nanovesicles for packaging of CRISPR-Cas9 protein and sgRNA to induce therapeutic exon skipping. Gee P, Lung MSY, Okuzaki Y, Sasakawa N, Iguchi T, Makita Y, Hozumi H, Miura Y, Yang LF, Iwasaki M, Wang XH, Waller MA, Shirai N, Abe YO, Fujita Y, Watanabe K, Kagita A, Iwabuchi KA, Yasuda M, Xu H, Noda T, Komano J, Sakurai H, Inukai N, Hotta A. Nat Commun. 2020 Mar 13;11(1):1334. doi: 10.1038/s41467-020-14957-y. PubMed 32170079.
Backbone
  Vector backbone: pHLS vector
  Backbone manufacturer: Hotta lab
  Backbone size w/o insert (bp): 4480
  Total vector size (bp): 6385
  Modifications to backbone: pHL vector with SV40 replication origin
  Vector type: Mammalian Expression
Growth in bacteria
  Bacterial resistance: Ampicillin, 100 μg/mL
  Growth temperature: 37°C
  Growth strain: DH5alpha
  Copy number: High Copy
Gene/Insert
  Gene/Insert name: HIV Gag
  Species: HIV-1
  Tag / fusion protein: Lynn Myristolation site (N terminal on insert); FRBP12 (N terminal on insert)
Terms and licenses: Academic/Nonprofit Terms; Industry Terms: Not Available to Industry
Depositor comments: Please note that the Addgene verified sequence differs slightly from the depositor's sequence (.gb file). These differences are of no functional concern. The EF1a promoter sequence matches other known EF1a sequnces.
How to cite: pHLS-EF1a-FKBP12-Gag(HIV) was a gift from Akitsu Hotta (Addgene plasmid # 138476 ; http://n2t.net/addgene:138476 ; RRID:Addgene_138476)
