[The description below was written by a language model from this plasmid's Addgene catalogue record and pLannotate feature annotations shown in this document.]
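Description:
pHLS-EF1a-FKBP12-Gag(HIV) is a 6,385 bp mammalian expression plasmid built on the pHLS backbone, described in the record as a pHL vector modified to carry an SV40 replication origin. It is maintained in E. coli at high copy through a ColE1/pUC-type origin and selected with ampicillin via the β-lactamase gene. The SV40 origin allows episomal amplification in mammalian cells that supply large T antigen, which can raise expression in transiently transfected producer cells. No mammalian selection marker is annotated.

The expression cassette is driven by the strong constitutive human EF-1α promoter and terminated by a rabbit β-globin polyadenylation signal. The short HBB fragment annotated just upstream of that signal probably belongs to the same globin-derived 3′ region. The open reading frame lies between attB1 and attB2 sites, indicating it was introduced by Gateway recombination. It encodes HIV-1 Gag (matching a subtype B isolate) fused at its N-terminus to FKBP12, with a Lyn-derived myristoylation signal listed at the extreme N-terminus to direct membrane anchoring. This signal is not separately annotated. The annotation software labels the FKBP domain as the F36V variant (DmrB), whereas the catalogue entry simply calls it FKBP12, so the exact variant is not settled by the record. The remaining small lacI, CMV enhancer, SV40 promoter and small t antigen fragments appear to be backbone remnants.

The construct is used to produce NanoMEDIC particles, extracellular nanovesicles that deliver CRISPR-Cas9 protein. Membrane-targeted Gag drives vesicle budding, and its FKBP12 domain recruits separately expressed FRB-tagged SpCas9 into the nascent particles. FKBP12 and FRB typically associate through ligand-induced dimerization.
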