Features (pLannotate 1.2.2; 16 found; start..end, strand, type, name):
      1..1179    +  promoter       EF-1α promoter: strong constitutive promoter for human elongation factor EF-1α
   1202..1226    +  protein_bind   attB1: mutant version of attB; recombination site for the Gateway® BP reaction BP Clonase™
   1336..1656    +  CDS            DmrB: F36V mutant of FK506-binding protein FKBP12 binds synthetic ligands that do not bind wild-type FKBP
   1657..3192    +  CDS            gag: GAG_HV1B1 - Experimental evidence at protein level: Swiss-Prot protein existence level 1. [p6-gag]: Plays a role in budding of the assembled particle by interacting with the host class E VPS proteins TSG101 and PDCD6IP/AIP1. From Human immunodeficiency virus type 1 group M subtype B (isolate BH10) (HIV-1).
   3209..3233    -  protein_bind   attB2: mutant version of attB; recombination site for the Gateway® BP reaction BP Clonase™
   3318..3392    +  CDS            HBB (fragment): HBB_PONPY - Experimental evidence at transcript level: Swiss-Prot protein existence level 2. Involved in oxygen transport from the lung to the various peripheral tissues. From Pongo pygmaeus (Bornean orangutan).
   3463..3518    +  polyA_signal   β-globin poly(A) signal: rabbit β-globin polyadenylation signal (Gil and Proudfoot, 1987)
   3866..3922    -  CDS            lacI (fragment): lac repressor; lacI; The lac repressor binds to the lac operator to inhibit transcription in E. coli. This inhibition can be relieved by adding lactose or isopropyl-β-D-thiogalactopyranoside (IPTG).
   4105..4693    -  rep_origin     ori: high-copy-number ColE1/pMB1/pBR322/pUC origin of replication
   4864..5724    -  CDS            AmpR: β-lactamase; bla; confers resistance to ampicillin, carbenicillin, and related antibiotics
   5725..5829    -  promoter       AmpR promoter: bla
   5892..5955    -  promoter       AmpR promoter (fragment): bla
   6006..6141    -  rep_origin     SV40 ori: SV40 origin of replication
   6165..6186    -  promoter       SV40 promoter (fragment): SV40 enhancer and early promoter
   6199..6218    +  enhancer       CMV enhancer (fragment): human cytomegalovirus immediate early enhancer
   6313..6379    +  CDS            small t antigen (fragment): SV40 (simian virus 40) small t antigen
>Addgene plasmid #138476 | pHLS-EF1a-FKBP12-Gag(HIV) | addgene full sequence | sequence record 275572 | Addgene NGS Result
GGCTCCGGTGCCCGTCAGTGGGCAGAGCGCACATCGCCCACAGTCCCCGAGAAGTTGGGGGGAGGGGTCG
GCAATTGAACCGGTGCCTAGAGAAGGTGGCGCGGGGTAAACTGGGAAAGTGATGTCGTGTACTGGCTCCG
CCTTTTTCCCGAGGGTGGGGGAGAACCGTATATAAGTGCAGTAGTCGCCGTGAACGTTCTTTTTCGCAAC
GGGTTTGCCGCCAGAACACAGGTAAGTGCCGTGTGTGGTTCCCGCGGGCCTGGCCTCTTTACGGGTTATG
GCCCTTGCGTGCCTTGAATTACTTCCACCTGGCTGCAGTACGTGATTCTTGATCCCGAGCTTCGGGTTGG
AAGTGGGTGGGAGAGTTCGAGGCCTTGCGCTTAAGGAGCCCCTTCGCCTCGTGCTTGAGTTGAGGCCTGG
CCTGGGCGCTGGGGCCGCCGCGTGCGAATCTGGTGGCACCTTCGCGCCTGTCTCGCTGCTTTCGATAAGT
CTCTAGCCATTTAAAATTTTTGATGACCTGCTGCGACGCTTTTTTTCTGGCAAGATAGTCTTGTAAATGC
GGGCCAAGATCTGCACACTGGTATTTCGGTTTTTGGGGCCGCGGGCGGCGACGGGGCCCGTGCGTCCCAG
CGCACATGTTCGGCGAGGCGGGGCCTGCGAGCGCGGCCACCGAGAATCGGACGGGGGTAGTCTCAAGCTG
GCCGGCCTGCTCTGGTGCCTGGCCTCGCGCCGCCGTGTATCGCCCCGCCCTGGGCGGCAAGGCTGGCCCG
GTCGGCACCAGTTGCGTGAGCGGAAAGATGGCCGCTTCCCGGCCCTGCTGCAGGGAGCTCAAAATGGAGG
ACGCGGCGCTCGGGAGAGCGGGCGGGTGAGTCACCCACACAAAGGAAAAGGGCCTTTCCGTCCTCAGCCG
TCGCTTCATGTGACTCCACGGAGTACCGGGCGCCGTCCAGGCACCTCGATTAGTTCTCGAGCTTTTGGAG
TACGTCGTCTTTAGGTTGGGGGGAGGGGTTTTATGCGATGGAGTTTCCCCACACTGAGTGGGTGGAGACT
GAAGTTAGGCCAGCTTGGCACTTGATGTAATTCTCCTTGGAATTTGCCCTTTTTGAGTTTGGATCTTGGT
TCATTCTCAAGCCTCAGACAGTGGTTCAAAGTTTTTTTCTTCCATTTCAGGTGTCGTGAGGAATTAGCGG
TGGCGGCCATCACAAGTTTGTACAAAAAAGCAGGCTGGCGCCGGAACCAATTCAGTCGACTGGATCCGGT
ACCGAATTCGCGGCCCGAATTGCCACCATGGGAGCTATTAAATCAAAAAGGAAAGACGATCCACCGGCAT
CTAGAGGAGTGCAGGTGGAAACCATCTCCCCAGGAGACGGGCGCACCTTCCCCAAGCGCGGCCAGACCTG
CGTGGTGCACTACACCGGGATGCTTGAAGATGGAAAGAAATTTGATTCCTCCCGGGACAGAAACAAGCCC
TTTAAGTTTATGCTAGGCAAGCAGGAGGTGATCCGAGGCTGGGAAGAAGGGGTTGCCCAGATGAGTGTGG
GTCAGAGAGCCAAACTGACTATATCTCCAGATTATGCCTATGGTGCCACTGGGCACCCAGGCATCATCCC
ACCACATGCCACTCTCGTCTTCGATGTGGAGCTTCTAAAACTGGAACTGGCCGCCAGGGCCAGCGTGCTG
AGCGGCGGCGAGCTGGACAGGTGGGAGAAGATCAGGCTGAGGCCCGGCGGCAAGAAGAAGTATAAGCTGA
AGCACATCGTGTGGGCCAGCAGGGAGCTGGAGAGGTTCGCCGTGAACCCCGGCCTGCTGGAGACCAGCGA
GGGCTGCAGGCAGATCCTGGGCCAGCTGCAGCCCAGCCTGCAGACCGGCAGCGAGGAGCTGAGGAGCCTG
TACAACACCGTGGCCACCCTGTACTGCGTGCACCAGAGGATCGAGATCAAGGACACCAAGGAGGCCCTGG
ACAAGATCGAGGAGGAGCAGAACAAGTCCAAGAAGAAGGCCCAGCAGGCCGCCGCCGACACCGGCCACAG
CAGCCAGGTGAGCCAGAACTACCCCATCGTGCAGAACATCCAGGGCCAGATGGTGCACCAGGCCATCAGC
CCCAGGACCCTGAACGCCTGGGTGAAGGTGGTGGAGGAGAAGGCCTTCAGCCCCGAGGTGATCCCCATGT
TCAGCGCCCTGAGCGAGGGAGCCACCCCCCAGGACCTGAACACCATGCTGAACACCGTGGGCGGCCACCA
GGCCGCCATGCAGATGCTGAAGGAGACCATCAACGAGGAGGCCGCCGAGTGGGACAGGGTGCACCCCGTG
CACGCCGGCCCCATCGCCCCCGGCCAGATGAGGGAGCCCCGCGGCAGCGACATCGCCGGCACCACCAGCA
CCCTGCAGGAGCAGATCGGCTGGATGACCAACAACCCCCCCATCCCCGTGGGCGAAATCTACAAGAGGTG
GATCATCCTGGGCCTGAACAAGATCGTGAGGATGTACAGCCCCACCAGCATCCTGGATATCAGGCAGGGC
CCCAAAGAGCCCTTCAGGGACTACGTGGACAGGTTCTACAAGACCCTGCGCGCCGAGCAGGCCAGCCAGG
AGGTGAAGAACTGGATGACCGAGACCCTGCTGGTGCAGAACGCCAACCCCGACTGCAAGACCATCCTGAA
GGCCCTGGGACCCGCCGCCACCCTGGAGGAGATGATGACCGCCTGCCAGGGCGTGGGCGGCCCCGGCCAC
AAGGCCAGGGTGCTGGCCGAGGCCATGAGCCAGGTGACCAACACCGCCACCATCATGATGCAGAGGGGCA
ACTTCAGGAACCAGAGGAAGATGGTGAAGTGCTTCAACTGCGGCAAGGAGGGCCACACCGCCAGGAACTG
CCGCGCCCCCAGGAAGAAGGGCTGCTGGAAGTGCGGCAAGGAGGGCCACCAGATGAAGGACTGCACCGAG
AGGCAGGCTAATTTTTTAGGGAAGATCTGGCCTTCCTACAAGGGAAGGCCAGGGAATTTTCTTCAGAGCA
GACCAGAGCCAACAGCCCCACCATTTCTTCAGAGCAGACCAGAGCCAACAGCCCCACCAGAAGAGAGCTT
CAGGTCTGGGGTAGAGACAACAACTCCCCCTCAGAAGCAGGAGCCGATAGACAAGGAACTGTATCCTTTA
ACTTCCCTCAGATCACTCTTTGGCAACGACCCCTCGTCACAATGATCGAGATATCTAGACCCAGCTTTCT
TGTACAAAGTGGTGATCTAGCTAAAACGCGGCCTCGAATCGAATTCGATTCGAATGTACAGATCTGGATC
CTAGGCTTAAGTATACCTCGAGTTAAATTCACTCCTCAGGTGCAGGCTGCCTATCAGAAGGTGGTGGCTG
GTGTGGCCAATGCCCTGGCTCACAAATACCACTGAGATCTTTTTCCCTCTGCCAAAAATTATGGGGACAT
CATGAAGCCCCTTGAGCATCTGACTTCTGGCTAATAAAGGAAATTTATTTTCATTGCAATAGTGTGTTGG
AATTTTTTGTGTCTCTCACTCGGAAGGACATATGGGAGGGCAAATCATTTAAAACATCAGAATGAGTATT
TGGTTTAGAGTTTGGCAACATATGCCCATATGCTGGCTGCCATGAACAAAGGTTGGCTATAAAGAGGTCA
TCAGTATATGAAACAGCCCCCTGCTGTCCATTCCTTATTCCATAGAAAAGCCTTGACTTGAGGTTAGATT
TTTTTTATATTTTGTTTTGTGTTATTTTTTTCTTTAACATCCCTAAAATTTTCCTTACATGTTTTACTAG
CCAGATTTTTCCTCCTCTCCTGACTACTCCCAGTCATAGCTGTCCCTCTTCTCTTATGGAGATCCCTCGA
CTTAATTAAACCGGTCAGCTGCATTAATGAATCGGCCAACGCGCGGGGAGAGGCGGTTTGCGTATTGGGC
GCTCTTCCGCTTCCTCGCTCACTGACTCGCTGCGCTCGGTCGTTCGGCTGCGGCGAGCGGTATCAGCTCA
CTCAAAGGCGGTAATACGGTTATCCACAGAATCAGGGGATAACGCAGGAAAGAACATGTGAGCAAAAGGC
CAGCAAAAGGCCAGGAACCGTAAAAAGGCCGCGTTGCTGGCGTTTTTCCATAGGCTCCGCCCCCCTGACG
AGCATCACAAAAATCGACGCTCAAGTCAGAGGTGGCGAAACCCGACAGGACTATAAAGATACCAGGCGTT
TCCCCCTGGAAGCTCCCTCGTGCGCTCTCCTGTTCCGACCCTGCCGCTTACCGGATACCTGTCCGCCTTT
CTCCCTTCGGGAAGCGTGGCGCTTTCTCATAGCTCACGCTGTAGGTATCTCAGTTCGGTGTAGGTCGTTC
GCTCCAAGCTGGGCTGTGTGCACGAACCCCCCGTTCAGCCCGACCGCTGCGCCTTATCCGGTAACTATCG
TCTTGAGTCCAACCCGGTAAGACACGACTTATCGCCACTGGCAGCAGCCACTGGTAACAGGATTAGCAGA
GCGAGGTATGTAGGCGGTGCTACAGAGTTCTTGAAGTGGTGGCCTAACTACGGCTACACTAGAAGAACAG
TATTTGGTATCTGCGCTCTGCTGAAGCCAGTTACCTTCGGAAAAAGAGTTGGTAGCTCTTGATCCGGCAA
ACAAACCACCGCTGGTAGCGGTGGTTTTTTTGTTTGCAAGCAGCAGATTACGCGCAGAAAAAAAGGATCT
CAAGAAGATCCTTTGATCTTTTCTACGGGGTCTGACGCTCAGTGGAACGAAAACTCACGTTAAGGGATTT
TGGTCATGAGATTATCAAAAAGGATCTTCACCTAGATCCTTTTAAATTAAAAATGAAGTTTTAAATCAAT
CTAAAGTATATATGAGTAAACTTGGTCTGACAGTTACCAATGCTTAATCAGTGAGGCACCTATCTCAGCG
ATCTGTCTATTTCGTTCATCCATAGTTGCCTGACTCCCCGTCGTGTAGATAACTACGATACGGGAGGGCT
TACCATCTGGCCCCAGTGCTGCAATGATACCGCGAGACCCACGCTCACCGGCTCCAGATTTATCAGCAAT
AAACCAGCCAGCCGGAAGGGCCGAGCGCAGAAGTGGTCCTGCAACTTTATCCGCCTCCATCCAGTCTATT
AATTGTTGCCGGGAAGCTAGAGTAAGTAGTTCGCCAGTTAATAGTTTGCGCAACGTTGTTGCCATTGCTA
CAGGCATCGTGGTGTCACGCTCGTCGTTTGGTATGGCTTCATTCAGCTCCGGTTCCCAACGATCAAGGCG
AGTTACATGATCCCCCATGTTGTGCAAAAAAGCGGTTAGCTCCTTCGGTCCTCCGATCGTTGTCAGAAGT
AAGTTGGCCGCAGTGTTATCACTCATGGTTATGGCAGCACTGCATAATTCTCTTACTGTCATGCCATCCG
TAAGATGCTTTTCTGTGACTGGTGAGTACTCAACCAAGTCATTCTGAGAATAGTGTATGCGGCGACCGAG
TTGCTCTTGCCCGGCGTCAATACGGGATAATACCGCGCCACATAGCAGAACTTTAAAAGTGCTCATCATT
GGAAAACGTTCTTCGGGGCGAAAACTCTCAAGGATCTTACCGCTGTTGAGATCCAGTTCGATGTAACCCA
CTCGTGCACCCAACTGATCTTCAGCATCTTTTACTTTCACCAGCGTTTCTGGGTGAGCAAAAACAGGAAG
GCAAAATGCCGCAAAAAAGGGAATAAGGGCGACACGGAAATGTTGAATACTCATACTCTTCCTTTTTCAA
TATTATTGAAGCATTTATCAGGGTTATTGTCTCATGAGCGGATACATATTTGAATGTATTTAGAAAAATA
AACAAATAGGGGTTCCGCGCACATTTCCCCGAAAAGTGCCACCTGACGTCGCTAGCGTTTAAACCCGGGC
GATCGCTCTAGATTGTCTCATGAGCGGATACATATTTGAATGTATTTAGAAAAATAAACAAATAGGGGTT
CCGCGCACATTTCCCCGAAAAGTGCCACCTGGGACTAGCTTTTTGCAAAAGCCTAGGCCTCCAAAAAAGC
CTCCTCACTACTTCTGGAATAGCTCAGAGGCCGAGGCGGCCTCGGCCTCTGCATAAATAAAAAAAATTAG
TCAGCCATGGGGCGGAGAATGGGCGGAACTGGGCGGAGTTAGGGGCGGGATGGGCGGAGTTAGGGGCGGG
ACTATGGTTGCTGACTAATTGAGATGAGCTTGCATGCCGACATTGATTATTGACTAGTCCCTAAGAAACC
ATTCTTATCATGACATTAACCTATAAAAATAGGCGTATCACGAGGCCTAGACTAGTGCGGCCGCTGCAGA
AGCTTTGCAAAGATGGATAAAGTTTTAAACAGAGAGGAATCTTTGCAGCTAATGGACCTTCTAGGTCTTG
AAAGGAGTGGGAATT
